>Addgene plasmid #44105 | pEBB-3XMyc-TRAF2 S11A | addgene partial sequence | sequence record 60928 | EF1a-Fwd
ATTCTCTAGAGATCCCTCGACCTCGAGATCCATTGTGCTGGATCTACCATGGAGCAAAAGCTCATCTCAG
AGGAAGATCTGGGAGAGCAAAAGCTCATCTCAGAGGAAGATCTGGGTGAGCAAAAGCTCATCTCAGAGGA
AGATCTGGGATCCATGGCTGCAGCTAGCGTGACCCCCCCTGGCGCCCTGGAGTTGCTACAGCCCGGCTTC
TCCAAGACCCTCCTGGGGACCAAGCTGGAAGCCAAGTACCTGTGCTCCGCCTGCAGAAACGTCCTCCGCA
GGCCCTTCCAGGCGCAGTGTGGCCACCGGTACTGCTCCTTCTGCCTGGCCAGCATCCTCAGCTCTGGGCC
TCAGAACTGTGCTGCCTGTGTTCACGAGGGCATATATGAAGAAGGCATTTCTATTTTAGAAAGCAGTTCG
GCCTTCCCAGATAATGCTGCCCGCAGGGAGGTGGAGAGCCTGCCGGCCGTCTGTCCCAGTGATGGATGCA
CCTGGAAGGGGACCCTGAAAGAATACGAGAGCTGCCACGAAGGCCGCTGCCCGCTCATGCTGACCGAATG
TCCCGCGTGCAAAGGCCTGGTCCGCCTTGGTGAAAAGGAGCGCCACCTGGAGCACGAGTGCCCGGAGAGA
AGCCTGAGCTGCCGGCATTGCCGGGCACCCTGCTGCGGAGCAGACGTGAAGGCGCACCACGAGGTCTGCC
CCAAGTTCCCCTTAACTTGTGACGGCTGCGGCAAGAAGAAGATCCCCCGGGAGAAGTTTCAGGACCACGT
CAAGACTTGTGGCAAGTGTCGAGTCCCTTGCAGATTCCACGCCATCGGCTGC
