[The description below was written by a language model from this plasmid's Addgene catalogue record.]
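Description:
pEBB-3XMyc-TRAF2 S11A is a mammalian expression plasmid built on the pEBB backbone. It is propagated in E. coli as a high-copy plasmid under ampicillin selection. The record provides only catalogue fields, with no feature table, so it does not state the promoter driving the insert, the polyadenylation signal, the bacterial origin of replication or any mammalian selection marker.

The payload is human TRAF2 (TNF receptor-associated factor 2), an adaptor protein and RING-domain family member involved in signalling downstream of TNF receptor family members. It carries a point mutation that changes serine 11 to alanine. An N-terminal triple Myc epitope tag is fused to the insert, so the expressed protein can be detected or immunoprecipitated with anti-Myc antibodies and distinguished from endogenous TRAF2. The insert was cloned by restriction digestion using BamHI sites at both the 5′ and 3′ ends. Both sites are retained, so the fragment can be excised with a single enzyme, although cloning of this kind is non-directional.

Replacing serine with alanine removes the hydroxyl group needed for phosphorylation, so this construct serves as a non-phosphorylatable version of TRAF2 at residue 11. The associated publication concerns phosphorylation of TRAF2 by IκB kinase epsilon in mammary epithelial cell transformation. This suggests that the plasmid is used in transfected mammalian cells as a phospho-deficient comparator to wild-type TRAF2, to test how far TRAF2 signalling and transforming activity depend on modification of this site.
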