Addgene plasmid #44105: pEBB-3XMyc-TRAF2 S11A
Depositing lab: William Hahn. Depositing organization: Dana-Farber Cancer Institute. Publication: IkappaB kinase epsilon phosphorylates TRAF2 to promote mammary epithelial cell transformation. Shen RR, Zhou AY, Kim E, Lim E, Habelhah H, Hahn WC. Mol Cell Biol. 2012 Dec;32(23):4756-68. doi: 10.1128/MCB.00468-12. Epub 2012 Sep 24. PubMed 23007157.
Backbone
  Vector backbone: pEBB
  Vector type: Mammalian Expression
Growth in bacteria
  Bacterial resistance: Ampicillin, 100 μg/mL
  Growth temperature: 37°C
  Growth strain: DH5alpha
  Copy number: High Copy
Gene/Insert
  Gene/Insert name: TRAF2 S11A (alt names: TRAF2; TNF receptor-associated factor 2)
  Species: H. sapiens (human)
  Mutation: Serine 11 to Alanine
  GenBank ID: NM_021138.3 NP_066961.2
  Entrez Gene: TRAF2 (a.k.a. MGC:45012, RNF117, TRAP, TRAP3)
  Tag / fusion protein: 3xMyc (N terminal on insert)
  Cloning method: Restriction Enzyme; 5′ cloning site BamH1 (not destroyed); 3′ cloning site BamH1 (not destroyed)
  Sequencing primers: 5′ TRAF2 Fwd; 3′ M13-fwd20
Terms and licenses: Academic/Nonprofit Terms; Industry Terms: Not Available to Industry
How to cite: pEBB-3XMyc-TRAF2 S11A was a gift from William Hahn (Addgene plasmid # 44105 ; http://n2t.net/addgene:44105 ; RRID:Addgene_44105)
